>Addgene plasmid #77972 | DDR2 gRNA (BRDN0001147364) | addgene full sequence | sequence record 188756 | Addgene Assembled Sequence
CCCGGGTGCAAAGATGGATAAAGTTTTAAACAGAGAGGAATCTTTGCAGCTAATGGACCTTCTAGGTCTT
GAAAGGAGTGGGAATTGGCTCCGGTGCCCGTCAGTGGGCAGAGCGCACATCGCCCACAGTCCCCGAGAAG
TTGGGGGGAGGGGTCGGCAATTGATCCGGTGCCTAGAGAAGGTGGCGCGGGGTAAACTGGGAAAGTGATG
TCGTGTACTGGCTCCGCCTTTTTCCCGAGGGTGGGGGAGAACCGTATATAAGTGCAGTAGTCGCCGTGAA
CGTTCTTTTTCGCAACGGGTTTGCCGCCAGAACACAGGTAAGTGCCGTGTGTGGTTCCCGCGGGCCTGGC
CTCTTTACGGGTTATGGCCCTTGCGTGCCTTGAATTACTTCCACCTGGCTGCAGTACGTGATTCTTGATC
CCGAGCTTCGGGTTGGAAGTGGGTGGGAGAGTTCGAGGCCTTGCGCTTAAGGAGCCCCTTCGCCTCGTGC
TTGAGTTGAGGCCTGGCCTGGGCGCTGGGGCCGCCGCGTGCGAATCTGGTGGCACCTTCGCGCCTGTCTC
GCTGCTTTCGATAAGTCTCTAGCCATTTAAAATTTTTGATGACCTGCTGCGACGCTTTTTTTCTGGCAAG
ATAGTCTTGTAAATGCGGGCCAAGATCTGCACACTGGTATTTCGGTTTTTGGGGCCGCGGGCGGCGACGG
GGCCCGTGCGTCCCAGCGCACATGTTCGGCGAGGCGGGGCCTGCGAGCGCGGCCACCGAGAATCGGACGG
GGGTAGTCTCAAGCTGGCCGGCCTGCTCTGGTGCCTGGCCTCGCGCCGCCGTGTATCGCCCCGCCCTGGG
CGGCAAGGCTGGCCCGGTCGGCACCAGTTGCGTGAGCGGAAAGATGGCCGCTTCCCGGCCCTGCTGCAGG
GAGCTCAAAATGGAGGACGCGGCGCTCGGGAGAGCGGGCGGGTGAGTCACCCACACAAAGGAAAAGGGCC
TTTCCGTCCTCAGCCGTCGCTTCATGTGACTCCACGGAGTACCGGGCGCCGTCCAGGCACCTCGATTAGT
TCTCGAGCTTTTGGAGTACGTCGTCTTTAGGTTGGGGGGAGGGGTTTTATGCGATGGAGTTTCCCCACAC
TGAGTGGGTGGAGACTGAAGTTAGGCCAGCTTGGCACTTGATGTAATTCTCCTTGGAATTTGCCCTTTTT
GAGTTTGGATCTTGGTTCATTCTCAAGCCTCAGACAGTGGTTCAAAGTTTTTTTCTTCCATTTCAGGTGT
CGTGACGTACGGCCACCATGACCGAGTACAAGCCCACGGTGCGCCTCGCCACCCGCGACGACGTCCCCAG
GGCCGTACGCACCCTCGCCGCCGCGTTCGCCGACTACCCCGCCACGCGCCACACCGTCGATCCGGACCGC
CACATCGAGCGGGTCACCGAGCTGCAAGAACTCTTCCTCACGCGCGTCGGGCTCGACATCGGCAAGGTGT
GGGTCGCGGACGACGGCGCCGCCGTGGCGGTCTGGACCACGCCGGAGAGCGTCGAAGCGGGGGCGGTGTT
CGCCGAGATCGGCCCGCGCATGGCCGAGTTGAGCGGTTCCCGGCTGGCCGCGCAGCAACAGATGGAAGGC
CTCCTGGCGCCGCACCGGCCCAAGGAGCCCGCGTGGTTCCTGGCCACCGTCGGAGTCTCGCCCGACCACC
AGGGCAAGGGTCTGGGCAGCGCCGTCGTGCTCCCCGGAGTGGAGGCGGCCGAGCGCGCCGGGGTGCCCGC
CTTCCTGGAGACCTCCGCGCCCCGCAACCTCCCCTTCTACGAGCGGCTCGGCTTCACCGTCACCGCCGAC
GTCGAGGTGCCCGAAGGACCGCGCACCTGGTGCATGACCCGCAAGCCCGGTGCCTGAACGCGTTAAGTCG
ACAATCAACCTCTGGATTACAAAATTTGTGAAAGATTGACTGGTATTCTTAACTATGTTGCTCCTTTTAC
GCTATGTGGATACGCTGCTTTAATGCCTTTGTATCATGCTATTGCTTCCCGTATGGCTTTCATTTTCTCC
TCCTTGTATAAATCCTGGTTGCTGTCTCTTTATGAGGAGTTGTGGCCCGTTGTCAGGCAACGTGGCGTGG
TGTGCACTGTGTTTGCTGACGCAACCCCCACTGGTTGGGGCATTGCCACCACCTGTCAGCTCCTTTCCGG
GACTTTCGCTTTCCCCCTCCCTATTGCCACGGCGGAACTCATCGCCGCCTGCCTTGCCCGCTGCTGGACA
GGGGCTCGGCTGTTGGGCACTGACAATTCCGTGGTGTTGTCGGGGAAATCATCGTCCTTTCCTTGGCTGC
TCGCCTGTGTTGCCACCTGGATTCTGCGCGGGACGTCCTTCTGCTACGTCCCTTCGGCCCTCAATCCAGC
GGACCTTCCTTCCCGCGGCCTGCTGCCGGCTCTGCGGCCTCTTCCGCGTCTTCGCCTTCGCCCTCAGACG
AGTCGGATCTCCCTTTGGGCCGCCTCCCCGCGTCGACTTTAAGACCAATGACTTACAAGGCAGCTGTAGA
TCTTAGCCACTTTTTAAAAGAAAAGGGGGGACTGGAAGGGCTAATTCACTCCCAACGAAGACAAGATCTG
CTTTTTGCTTGTACTGGGTCTCTCTGGTTAGACCAGATCTGAGCCTGGGAGCTCTCTGGCTAACTAGGGA
ACCCACTGCTTAAGCCTCAATAAAGCTTGCCTTGAGTGCTTCAAGTAGTGTGTGCCCGTCTGTTGTGTGA
CTCTGGTAACTAGAGATCCCTCAGACCCTTTTAGTCAGTGTGGAAAATCTCTAGCAGTACGTATAGTAGT
TCATGTCATCTTATTATTCAGTATTTATAACTTGCAAAGAAATGAATATCAGAGAGTGAGAGGAACTTGT
TTATTGCAGCTTATAATGGTTACAAATAAAGCAATAGCATCACAAATTTCACAAATAAAGCATTTTTTTC
ACTGCATTCTAGTTGTGGTTTGTCCAAACTCATCAATGTATCTTATCATGTCTGGCTCTAGCTATCCCGC
CCCTAACTCCGCCCATCCCGCCCCTAACTCCGCCCAGTTCCGCCCATTCTCCGCCCCATGGCTGACTAAT
TTTTTTTATTTATGCAGAGGCCGAGGCCGCCTCGGCCTCTGAGCTATTCCAGAAGTAGTGAGGAGGCTTT
TTTGGAGGCCTAGGGACGTACCCAATTCGCCCTATAGTGAGTCGTATTACGCGCGCTCACTGGCCGTCGT
TTTACAACGTCGTGACTGGGAAAACCCTGGCGTTACCCAACTTAATCGCCTTGCAGCACATCCCCCTTTC
GCCAGCTGGCGTAATAGCGAAGAGGCCCGCACCGATCGCCCTTCCCAACAGTTGCGCAGCCTGAATGGCG
AATGGG
[124 nt withheld, positions 3367-3490]
C
[91 nt withheld, positions 3492-3582]
A
[49 nt withheld, positions 3584-3632]
CCTTTGACGTTGGAGTCCACGTTCTTT
[37 nt withheld, positions 3660-3696]
ACCCTATCTCGGTCTATTCTTTTGATTTATAAGGGATTTTGCCGATTTCGGCCTATTGGTTAAAAAATGA
GCTGATTTAACAAAAATTTAACGCGAATTTTAACAAAATATTAACGCTTACAATTTAGGTGGCACTTTTC
GGGGAAATGTGCGCGGAACCCCTATTTGTTTATTTTTCTAAATACATTCAAATATGTATCCGCTCATGAG
ACAATAACCCTGATAAATGCTTCAATAATATTGAAAAAGGAAGAGTATGAGTATTCAACATTTCCGTGTC
GCCCTTATTCCCTTTTTTGCGGCATTTTGCCTTCCTGTTTTTGCTCACCCAGAAACGCTGGTGAAAGTAA
AAGATGCTGAAGATCAGTTGGGTGCACGAGTGGGTTACATCGAACTGGATCTCAACAGCGGTAAGATCCT
TGAGAGTTTTCGCCCCGAAGAACGTTTTCCAATGATGAGCACTTTTAAAGTTCTGCTATGTGGCGCGGTA
TTATCCCGTATTGACGCCGGGCAAGAGCAACTCGGTCGCCGCATACACTATTCTCAGAATGACTTGGTTG
AGTACTCACCAGTCACAGAAAAGCATCTTACGGATGGCATGACAGTAAGAGAATTATGCAGTGCTGCCAT
AACCATGAGTGATAACACTGCGGCCAACTTACTTCTGACAACGATCGGAGGACCGAAGGAGCTAACCGCT
TTTTTGCACAACATGGGGGATCATGTAACTCGCCTTGATCGTTGGGAACCGGAGCTGAATGAAGCCATAC
CAAACGACGAGCGTGACACCACGATGCCTGTAGCAATGGCAACAACGTTGCGCAAACTATTAACTGGCGA
ACTACTTACTCTAGCTTCCCGGCAACAATTAATAGACTGGATGGAGGCGGATAAAGTTGCAGGACCACTT
CTGCGCTCGGCCCTTCCGGCTGGCTGGTTTATTGCTGATAAATCTGGAGCCGGTGAGCGTGGGTCTCGCG
GTATCATTGCAGCACTGGGGCCAGATGGTAAGCCCTCCCGTATCGTAGTTATCTACACGACGGGGAGTCA
GGCAACTATGGATGAACGAAATAGACAGATCGCTGAGATAGGTGCCTCACTGATTAAGCATTGGTAACTG
TCAGACCAAGTTTACTCATATATACTTTAGATTGATTTAAAACTTCATTTTTAATTTAAAAGGATCTAGG
TGAAGATCCTTTTTGATAATCTCATGACCAAAATCCCTTAACGTGAGTTTTCGTTCCACTGAGCGTCAGA
CCCCGTAGAAAAGATCAAAGGATCTTCTTGAGATCCTTTTTTTCTGCGCGTAATCTGCTGCTTGCAAACA
AAAAAACCACCGCTACCAGCGGTGGTTTGTTTGCCGGATCAAGAGCTACCAACTCTTTTTCCGAAGGTAA
CTGGCTTCAGCAGAGCGCAGATACCAAATACTGTTCTTCTAGTGTAGCCGTAGTTAGGCCACCACTTCAA
GAACTCTGTAGCACCGCCTACATACCTCGCTCTGCTAATCCTGTTACCAGTGGCTGCTGCCAGTGGCGAT
AAGTCGTGTCTTACCGGGTTGGACTCAAGACGATAGTTACCGGATAAGGCGCAGCGGTCGGGCTGAACGG
GGGGTTCGTGCACACAGCCCAGCTTGGAGCGAACGACCTACACCGAACTGAGATACCTACAGCGTGAGCT
ATGAGAAAGCGCCACGCTTCCCGAAGGGAGAAAGGCGGACAGGTATCCGGTAAGCGGCAGGGTCGGAACA
GGAGAGCGCACGAGGGAGCTTCCAGGGGGAAACGCCTGGTATCTTTATAGTCCTGTCGGGTTTCGCCACC
TCTGACTTGAGCGTCGATTTTTGTGATGCTCGTCAGGGGGGCGGAGCCTATGGAAAAACGCCAGCAACGC
GGCCTTTTTACGGTTCCTGGCCTTTTGCTGGCCTTTTGCTCACATGTTCTTTCCTGCGTTATCCCCTGAT
TCTGTGGATAACCGTATTACCGCCTTTGAGTGAGCTGATACCGCTCGCCGCAGCCGAACGACCGAGCGCA
GCGAGTCAGTGAGCGAGGAAGCGGAAGAGCGCCCAATACGCAAACCGCCTCTCCCCGCGCGTTGGCCGAT
TCATTAATGCAGCTGGCACGACAGGTTTCCCGACTGGAAAGCGGGCAGTGAGCGCAACGCAATTAATGTG
AGTTAGCTCACTCATTAGGCACCCCAGGCTTTACACTTTATGCTTCCGGCTCGTATGTTGTGTGGAATTG
TGAGCGGATAACAATTTCACACAGGAAACAGCTATGACCATGATTACGCCAAGCGCGCAATTAACCCTCA
CTAAAGGGAACAAAAGCTGGAGCTGCAAGCTTAATGTAGTCTTATGCAATACTCTTGTAGTCTTGCAACA
TGGTAACGATGAGTTAGCAACATGCCTTACAAGGAGAGAAAAAGCACCGTGCATGCCGATTGGTGGAAGT
AAGGTGGTACGATCGTGCCTTATTAGGAAGGCAACAGACGGGTCTGACATGGATTGGACGAACCACTGAA
TTGCCGCATTGCAGAGATATTGTATTTAAGTGCCTAGCTCGATACATAAACGGGTCTCTCTGGTTAGACC
AGATCTGAGCCTGGGAGCTCTCTGGCTAACTAGGGAACCCACTGCTTAAGCCTCAATAAAGCTTGCCTTG
AGTGCTTCAAGTAGTGTGTGCCCGTCTGTTGTGTGACTCTGGTAACTAGAGATCCCTCAGACCCTTTTAG
TCAGTGTGGAAAATCTCTAGCAGTGGCGCCCGAACAGGGACTTGAAAGCGAAAGGGAAACCAGAGGAGCT
CTCTCGACGCAGGACTCGGCTTGCTGAAGCGCGCACGGCAAGAGGCGAGGGGCGGCGACTGGTGAGTACG
CCAAAAATTTTGACTAGCGGAGGCTAGAAGGAGAGAGATGGGTGCGAGAGCGTCAGTATTAAGCGGGGGA
GAATTAGATCGCGATGGGAAAAAATTCGGTTAAGGCCAGGGGGAAAGAAAAAATATAAATTAAAACATAT
AGTATGGGCAAGCAGGGAGCTAGAACGATTCGCAGTTAATCCTGGCCTGTTAGAAACATCAGAAGGCTGT
AGACAAATACTGGGACAGCTACAACCATCCCTTCAGACAGGATCAGAAGAACTTAGATCATTATATAATA
CAGTAGCAACCCTCTATTGTGTGCATCAAAGGATAGAGATAAAAGACACCAAGGAAGCTTTAGACAAGAT
AGAGGAAGAGCAAAACAAAAGTAAGACCACCGCACAGCAAGCGGCCGCTGATCTTCAGACCTGGAGGAGG
AGATATGAGGGACAATTGGAGAAGTGAATTATATAAATATAAAGTAGTAAAAATTGAACCATTAGGAGTA
GCACCCACCAAGGCAAAGAGAAGAGTGGTGCAGAGAGAAAAAAGAGCAGTGGGAATAGGAGCTTTGTTCC
TTGGGTTCTTGGGAGCAGCAGGAAGCACTATGGGCGCAGCGTCAATGACGCTGACGGTACAGGCCAGACA
ATTATTGTCTGGTATAGTGCAGCAGCAGAACAATTTGCTGAGGGCTATTGAGGCGCAACAGCATCTGTTG
CAACTCACAGTCTGGGGCATCAAGCAGCTCCAGGCAAGAATCCTGGCTGTGGAAAGATACCTAAAGGATC
AACAGCTCCTGGGGATTTGGGGTTGCTCTGGAAAACTCATTTGCACCACTGCTGTGCCTTGGAATGCTAG
TTGGAGTAATAAATCTCTGGAACAGATTTGGAATCACACGACCTGGATGGAGTGGGACAGAGAAATTAAC
AATTACACAAGCTTAATACACTCCTTAATTGAAGAATCGCAAAACCAGCAAGAAAAGAATGAACAAGAAT
TATTGGAATTAGATAAATGGGCAAGTTTGTGGAATTGGTTTAACATAACAAATTGGCTGTGGTATATAAA
ATTATTCATAATGATAGTAGGAGGCTTGGTAGGTTTAAGAATAGTTTTTGCTGTACTTTCTATAGTGAAT
AGAGTTAGGCAGGGATATTCACCATTATCGTTTCAGACCCACCTCCCAACCCCGAGGGGACCCAGAGAGG
GCCTATTTCCCATGATTCCTTCATATTTGCATATACGATACAAGGCTGTTAGAGAGATAATTAGAATTAA
TTTGACTGTAAACACAAAGATATTAGTACAAAATACGTGACGTAGAAAGTAATAATTTCTTGGGTAGTTT
GCAGTTTTAAAATTATGTTTTAAAATGGACTATCATATGCTTACCGTAACTTGAAAGTATTTCGATTTCT
TGGCTTTATATATCTTGTGGAAAGGACGAAACACCGCCGTGACAAACCGAGCACTGGTTTTAGAGCTAGA
AATAGCAAGTTAAAATAAGGCTAGTCCGTTATCAACTTGAAAAAGTGGCACCGAGTCGGTGCTTTTTTAA
GCTTGGCGTAACTAGATCTTGAGACAAATGGCAGTATTCATCCACAATTTTAAAAGAAAAGGGGGGATTG
GGGGGTACAGTGCAGGGGAAAGAATAGTAGACATAATAGCAACAGACATACAAACTAAAGAATTACAAAA
ACAAATTACAAAAATTCAAAATTTTCGGGTTTATTACAGGGACAGCAGAGATCCACTTTGGCGCCGGCTC
GAGGGGG
Features (pLannotate 1.2.2; 29 found; start..end, strand, type, name):
     14..80      +  CDS            small t antigen (fragment): SV40 (simian virus 40) small t antigen
    106..317     +  promoter       EF-1α core promoter: core promoter for human elongation factor EF-1α
    318..1256    +  intron         EF-1α intron A: intron upstream of the start codon of human EF-1α
   1278..1877    +  CDS            PuroR (fragment): puromycin N-acetyltransferase; pac from Streptomyces; confers resistance to puromycin
   1893..2481    +  misc_feature   WPRE: woodchuck hepatitis virus posttranscriptional regulatory element
   2532..2551    +  misc_feature   cPPT/CTS (fragment): central polypurine tract and central termination sequence of HIV-1
   2553..2786    +  LTR            3' LTR (ΔU3): self-inactivating 3' long terminal repeat (LTR) from HIV-1
   2864..2985    +  polyA_signal   SV40 poly(A) signal: SV40 polyadenylation signal
   3025..3160    +  rep_origin     SV40 ori: SV40 origin of replication
   3181..3199    -  promoter       T7 promoter: promoter for bacteriophage T7 RNA polymerase
   3207..3362    +  CDS            lacZα (fragment): LacZα fragment of β-galactosidase; lacZ fragment
   3367..3795    +  rep_origin     f1 ori (sequence partly withheld): f1 bacteriophage origin of replication; arrow indicates direction of (+) strand synthesis
   3848..3952    +  promoter       AmpR promoter: bla
   3953..4813    +  CDS            AmpR: β-lactamase; bla; confers resistance to ampicillin, carbenicillin, and related antibiotics
   4984..5572    +  rep_origin     ori: high-copy-number ColE1/pMB1/pBR322/pUC origin of replication
   5755..5847    +  CDS            lacI (fragment): lac repressor; lacI; The lac repressor binds to the lac operator to inhibit transcription in E. coli. This inhibition can be relieved by adding lactose or isopropyl-β-D-thiogalactopyranoside (IPTG).
   5860..5881    +  protein_bind   CAP binding site: CAP binding activates transcription in the presence of cAMP. E. coli catabolite activator protein
   5896..5926    +  promoter       lac promoter: promoter for the E. coli lac operon
   5934..5950    +  protein_bind   lac operator: The lac repressor binds to the lac operator to inhibit transcription in E. coli. This inhibition can be relieved by adding lactose or isopropyl-β-D-thiogalactopyranoside (IPTG). lac repressor encoded by lacI
   5995..6013    +  promoter       T3 promoter: promoter for bacteriophage T3 RNA polymerase
   6041..6267    +  promoter       RSV promoter: Rous sarcoma virus enhancer/promoter
   6268..6448    +  LTR            5' LTR (truncated): truncated 5' long terminal repeat (LTR) from HIV-1
   6495..6620    +  misc_feature   HIV-1 Ψ: packaging signal of human immunodeficiency virus type 1
   6604..6967    +  CDS            HIV-1 gag (fragment): gag protein from human immunodeficiency virus 1; gag
   7113..7346    +  misc_feature   RRE: The Rev response element (RRE) of HIV-1 allows for Rev-dependent mRNA export from the nucleus to the cytoplasm.
   7723..7749    +  CDS            Rev (fragment): human immunodeficiency virus 1 (HIV-1) Rev protein; rev; enhances nuclear export of unspliced and incompletely spliced viral mRNAs
   7753..7993    +  promoter       U6 promoter: RNA polymerase III promoter for human U6 snRNA
   8023..8098    +  misc_RNA       gRNA scaffold: guide RNA scaffold for the Streptococcus pyogenes CRISPR/Cas9 system
   8154..8271    +  misc_feature   cPPT/CTS: central polypurine tract and central termination sequence of HIV-1
