[The description below was written by a language model from this plasmid's Addgene catalogue record and pLannotate feature annotations shown in this document.]
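Description:
DDR2 gRNA (BRDN0001147364) is a third-generation lentiviral CRISPR guide plasmid built on the lentiGuide-Puro backbone, carrying a single guide RNA directed against human DDR2, a gene listed in the record as part of a kinome-focused gRNA collection. The guide was designed against two DDR2 reference transcripts. In bacteria the 8.3 kb plasmid is maintained at high copy through a ColE1/pUC-type origin and selected with ampicillin via β-lactamase. An f1 origin, an SV40 origin, and leftover lac, T7 and T3 elements are also present as backbone remnants.

The viral portion is arranged as a self-inactivating transfer vector. An RSV promoter replaces the U3 region of the truncated HIV-1 5' LTR, so genomic RNA is made without Tat. It is followed by the Ψ packaging signal with adjoining gag sequence, the Rev response element for nuclear export, a central polypurine tract that aids nuclear import, and a ΔU3 3' LTR that silences LTR-driven transcription after integration. Between the LTRs sit two expression units. A human U6 RNA polymerase III promoter drives the DDR2 spacer fused to the Streptococcus pyogenes Cas9 guide scaffold. An EF-1α promoter with its first intron drives puromycin N-acetyltransferase, with a WPRE downstream to boost transcript expression, allowing puromycin selection of transduced mammalian cells.

The plasmid does not encode Cas9. It is meant to be used with a separate Cas9 lentivector or in cells that already express Cas9, where delivery of the guide directs cleavage at DDR2 for knockout or loss-of-function studies.
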