Addgene plasmid #77972: DDR2 gRNA (BRDN0001147364)
Purpose: 3rd generation lentiviral gRNA plasmid targeting human DDR2
Depositing lab: John Doench & David Root. Depositing organization: Broad Institute. Publication: Optimized sgRNA design to maximize activity and minimize off-target effects of CRISPR-Cas9. Doench JG, Fusi N, Sullender M, Hegde M, Vaimberg EW, Donovan KF, Smith I, Tothova Z, Wilen C, Orchard R, Virgin HW, Listgarten J, Root DE. Nat Biotechnol. 2016 Jan 18. doi: 10.1038/nbt.3437. PubMed 26780180.
Backbone
  Vector backbone: lentiGuide-Puro
  Backbone manufacturer: Zhang Lab (Addgene plasmid # 52963)
  Vector type: Mammalian Expression, Lentiviral, CRISPR
  Selectable markers: Puromycin
Growth in bacteria
  Bacterial resistance: Ampicillin, 100 μg/mL
  Growth temperature: 37°C
  Growth strain: DH5alpha
  Copy number: High Copy
Gene/Insert
  Gene/Insert name: DDR2 (alt names: DDR2; NM_001014796.1)
  gRNA/shRNA sequence: CCGTGACAAACCGAGCACTG
  Species: H. sapiens (human)
  Entrez Gene: DDR2 (a.k.a. MIG20a, NTRKR3, TKT, TYRO10, WRCN)
  Promoter: hU6
  Cloning method: Unknown
  Sequencing primers: 5′ U6-F; 3′ pS2-R
Terms and licenses: Academic/Nonprofit Terms; Industry Terms: Not Available to Industry
Depositor comments: The gRNA was designed to target the following Genbank reference sequence(s): NM_001014796.1,NM_006182.2. Note that this plasmid does NOT contain Cas9. It should be used in conjunction with lentiCas9-Blast (Addgene #52962) or otherwise with cell lines already expressing Cas9. Browse the full kinome gRNA library at http://www.addgene.org/pooled-library/broadgpp-human-kinome/ or visit http://www.broadinstitute.org/rnai/public/ for detailed protocols and information.
How to cite: DDR2 gRNA (BRDN0001147364) was a gift from John Doench & David Root (Addgene plasmid # 77972 ; http://n2t.net/addgene:77972 ; RRID:Addgene_77972)
