>Addgene plasmid #77972 | DDR2 gRNA (BRDN0001147364) | depositor partial sequence | sequence record 145432 | Target Sequence
CCGTGACAAACCGAGCACTG
