>Addgene plasmid #77972 | DDR2 gRNA (BRDN0001147364) | addgene partial sequence | sequence record 188755 | hU6-F
AAAATACGTGACGTAGAAAGTAATAATTTCTTGGGTAGTTTGCAGTTTTAAAATTATGTTTTAAAATGGA
CTATCATATGCTTACCGTAACTTGAAAGTATTTCGATTTCTTGGCTTTATATATCTTGTGGAAAGGACGA
AACACCGCCGTGACAAACCGAGCACTGGTTTTAGAGCTAGAAATAGCAAGTTAAAATAAGGCTAGTCCGT
TATCAACTTGAAAAAGTGGCACCGAGTCGGTGCTTTTTTAAGCTTGGCGTAACTAGATCTTGAGACAAAT
GGCAGTATTCATCCACAATTTTAAAAGAAAAGGGGGGATTGGGGGGTACAGTGCAGGGGAAAGAATAGTA
GACATAATAGCAACAGACATACAAACTAAAGAATTACAAAAACAAATTACAAAAATTCAAAATTTTCGGG
TTTATTACAGGGACAGCAGAGATCCACTTTGGCGCCGGCTCGAGGGGGCCCGGGTGCAAAGATGGATAAA
GTTTTAAACAGAGAGGAATCTTTGCAGCTAATGGACCTTCTAGGTCTTGAAAGGAGTGGGAATTGGCTCC
GGTGCCCGTC
